>Addgene plasmid #220602 | pAAV-CAG-FLEX-ArgiNLS-AausFP1 | addgene full sequence | sequence record 441120 | Addgene NGS Result
AGCGCCCAATACGCAAACCGCCTCTCCCCGCGCGTTGGCCGATTCATTAATGCAGCTGCGCGCTCGCTCG
CTCACTGAGGCCGCCCGGGCAAAGCCCGGGCGGCCTCAGTGAGCGAGCGAGCGCGCAGAGAGGGAGTGGC
CAACTCCATCACTAGGGGTTCCTTGTAGTTAATGATTAACCCGCCATGCTACTTATCTACGTAGCCATGC
TCTAGGAAGATCCTTATCGATTTTACCACATTTGTAGAGGTTTTACTTGCTTTAAAAAACCTCCCACATC
TCCCCCTGAACCTGAAACATAAAATGAATGCAATTGTTGTTGTTAACTTGTTTATTGCAGCTTATAATGG
TTACAAATAAAGCAATAGCATCACAAATTTCACAAATAAAGCATTTTTTTCACTGCATTCTAGTTGTGGT
TTGTCCAAACTCATCAATGTATCTTATCATGTCTGCTCGAAGCGGCCGCCCGGGTCGACGGTATCGATGC
GGGGAGGCGGCCCAAAGGGAGATCCGACTCGTCTGAGGGCGAAGGCGAAGACGCGGAAGAGGCCGCAGAG
CCGGCAGCAGGCCGCGGGAAGGAAGGTCCGCTGGATTGAGGGCCGAAGGGACGTAGCAGAAGGACGTCCC
GCGCAGAATCCAGGTGGCAACACAGGCGAGCAGCCAAGGAAAGGACGATGATTTCCCCGACAACACCACG
GAATTGTCAGTGCCCAACAGCCGAGCCCCTGTCCAGCAGCGGGCAAGGCAGGCGGCGATGAGTTCCGCCG
TGGCAATAGGGAGGGGGAAAGCGAAAGTCCCGGAAAGGAGCTGACAGGTGGTGGCAATGCCCCAACCAGT
GGGGGTTGCGTCAGCAAACACAGTGCACACCACGCCACGTTGCCTGACAACGGGCCACAACTCCTCATAA
AGAGACAGCAACCAGGATTTATACAAGGAGGAGAAAATGAAAGCCATACGGGAAGCAATAGCATGATACA
AAGGCATTAAAGCAGCGTATCCACATAGCGTAAAAGGAGCAACATAGTTAAGAATACCAGTCAATCTTTC
ACAAATTTTGTAATCCAGAGGTTGATTATCGATAAGCTTGATATCGAATTCGAACCTCTTCGAGGGACAT
AACTTCGTATAATGTATGCTATACGAAGTTATGGGTCGATGGTGAGATCTGGACTAGAGGGTCGATGGTG
ATGCTTGGATCAAAATAGGAAGAATCCCAATGATAACTTCGTATAAAGTATCCTATACGAAGTTATACTA
GAATTCGGTACCGCCACCATGAAAAGGGTGGCTCCCCAGAAGCAGATGAGCATAGCAAAGAAAAAGAAGG
TGAGAAGGCGGCGGCGCCGTCGAACGGGATCCCCTGTGGCCACCATGTCTTATGGCGCCCTGCTGTTCCG
CGAGAAGATCCCCTATGTGGTGGAAATGGAAGGCGACGTGGAAGGCATGAAGTTCAGCGTCAGAGGCAAA
GGACACGGCGACGCCAATACCGGAAAGATCGAGGCCAGCTTCATCTGCACAACCGGCGAACTGCCTGTGC
CTTGGAGCAGCATCCTGACCACAGTGACATACGGCGCCCAGTGCTTCGCCAAGTATCCCAACGACATCAA
GGACTACCCCAAGAGCGCCATGCCTGAGGGCTACGTGCAAGAGAGAACCATCACCTTCGAGAACGACGGC
GTGTACAAGACCAGAGCCGAAGTGACCTACGAGAAGGGCTCCGTGTACAACAGAGTGACCCTGAACGGCA
GCGGCTTCAAGAAAGGCGGCAACATCCTGGGCAAGAAACTTGAGTTCAACTACAACCCGCACTGCATCTA
CGTGCTGCCCGACGTGCAGAACAACGGCATCAAGTGCTACATCAACATTGTGCACGACGTGATCGGCGGA
GGCCAGATCATTGCTGCTCACCAGCAGCTGAATACCCCTCTCGGAGGTGGCCCCGTGGACATCCCTCACT
ATCACCACATTCAGGCCCACACCATCCTGAGCAAGGACCCTAAAGAAACCCGGGACCACATGAACGTGGT
GGAAGTGTTCAGAGCCATCGACTGCAAGACCGCCTACGCCTAACTCGAGGGGGGATCCCTAGTATAACTT
CGTATAGCATACATTATACGAAGTTATGGGTCGATGGTGATGCTTGGCAATTCGGGTCGATGGTGAAGCA
TTGGTCTTCCTATTTTGATATAACTTCGTATAGGATACTTTATACGAAGTTATGGGGATCCAATTCTTTG
CCAAAATGATGAGACAGCACAATAACCAGCACGTTGCCCAGGAGCTGTAGGAAAAAGAAGAAGGCATGAA
CATGGTTAGCAGAGGCTCTAGAGCCGCCGGTCACACGCCAGAAGCCGAACCCCGCCCTGCCCCGTCCCCC
CCGAAGGCAGCCGTCCCCCCGCGGACAGCCCCGAGCCGCTCCCCCCGCACAAAGGGCCCTCCCGGAGCCC
CTCAAGGCTTTCACGCAGCCACAGAAAAGAAACAAGCCGTCATTAAACCAAGCGCTAATTACAGCCCGGA
GGAGAAGGGCCGTCCCGCCCGCTCACCTGTGGGAGTAACGCGGTCAGTCAGAGCCGGGGCGGGCGGCGCG
AGGCGGCGGCGGAGCGGGGCACGGGGCGAAGGCAGCGCGCAGCGACTCCCGCCCGCCGCGCGCTTCGCTT
TTTATAGGGCCGCCGCCGCCGCCGCCTCGCCATAAAAGGAAACTTTCGGAGCGCGCCGCTCTGATTGGCT
GCCGCCGCACCTCTCCGCCYCSCCCCSCCCCSCCCCCCSCCCCCCCCCCCCCCCCCCGGCGCGCGCCCCC
CCCCCCCCCCCGCCCCCATCGCTGCACAAAATAATTAAAAAATAAATAAATACAAAATTGGGGGTGGGGA
GGGGGGGGAGATGGGGAGAGTGAAGCAGAACGTGGGGCTCACCTCGACCATGGTAATAGCGATGACTAAT
ACGTAGATGTACTGCCAAGTAGGAAAGTCCCATAAGGTCATGTACTGGGCATAATGCCAGGCGGGCCATT
TACCGTCATTGACGTCAATAGGGGGCGTACTTGGCATATGATACACTTGATGTACTGCCAAGTGGGCAGT
TTACCGTAAATACTCCACCCATTGACGTCAATGGAAAGTCCCTATTGGCGTTACTATGGGAACATACGTC
ATTATTGACGTCAATGGTACTCTTCCTAGAGCATGGCTACGTAGATAAGTAGCATGGCGGGTTAATCATT
AACTACAAGGAACCCCTAGTGATGGAGTTGGCCACTCCCTCTCTGCGCGCTCGCTCGCTCACTGAGGCCG
GGCGACCAAAGGTCGCCCGACGCCCGGGCTTTGCCCGGGCGGCCTCAGTGAGCGAGCGAGCGCGCAGCTG
GCGTAATAGCGAAGAGGCCCGCACCGATCGCCCTTCCCAACAGTTGCGCAGCCTGAATGGCGAATGGG
[124 nt withheld, positions 3429-3552]
C
[91 nt withheld, positions 3554-3644]
A
[49 nt withheld, positions 3646-3694]
CCTTTGACGTTGGAGTCCACGTTCTTT
[37 nt withheld, positions 3722-3758]
ACCCTATCTCGGTCTATTCTTTTGATTTATAAGGGATTTTGCCGATTTCGGCCTATTGGTTAAAAAATGA
GCTGATTTAACAAAAATTTAACGCGAATTTTAACAAAATATTAACGCTTACAATTTAGGTGGCACTTTTC
GGGGAAATGTGCGCGGAACCCCTATTTGTTTATTTTTCTAAATACATTCAAATATGTATCCGCTCATGAG
ACAATAACCCTGATAAATGCTTCAATAATATTGAAAAAGGAAGAGTATGAGTATTCAACATTTCCGTGTC
GCCCTTATTCCCTTTTTTGCGGCATTTTGCCTTCCTGTTTTTGCTCACCCAGAAACGCTGGTGAAAGTAA
AAGATGCTGAAGATCAGTTGGGTGCACGAGTGGGTTACATCGAACTGGATCTCAACAGCGGTAAGATCCT
TGAGAGTTTTCGCCCCGAAGAACGTTTTCCAATGATGAGCACTTTTAAAGTTCTGCTATGTGGCGCGGTA
TTATCCCGTATTGACGCCGGGCAAGAGCAACTCGGTCGCCGCATACACTATTCTCAGAATGACTTGGTTG
AGTACTCACCAGTCACAGAAAAGCATCTTACGGATGGCATGACAGTAAGAGAATTATGCAGTGCTGCCAT
AACCATGAGTGATAACACTGCGGCCAACTTACTTCTGACAACGATCGGAGGACCGAAGGAGCTAACCGCT
TTTTTGCACAACATGGGGGATCATGTAACTCGCCTTGATCGTTGGGAACCGGAGCTGAATGAAGCCATAC
CAAACGACGAGCGTGACACCACGATGCCTGTAGCAATGGCAACAACGTTGCGCAAACTATTAACTGGCGA
ACTACTTACTCTAGCTTCCCGGCAACAATTAATAGACTGGATGGAGGCGGATAAAGTTGCAGGACCACTT
CTGCGCTCGGCCCTTCCGGCTGGCTGGTTTATTGCTGATAAATCTGGAGCCGGTGAGCGTGGGTCTCGCG
GTATCATTGCAGCACTGGGGCCAGATGGTAAGCCCTCCCGTATCGTAGTTATCTACACGACGGGGAGTCA
GGCAACTATGGATGAACGAAATAGACAGATCGCTGAGATAGGTGCCTCACTGATTAAGCATTGGTAACTG
TCAGACCAAGTTTACTCATATATACTTTAGATTGATTTAAAACTTCATTTTTAATTTAAAAGGATCTAGG
TGAAGATCCTTTTTGATAATCTCATGACCAAAATCCCTTAACGTGAGTTTTCGTTCCACTGAGCGTCAGA
CCCCGTAGAAAAGATCAAAGGATCTTCTTGAGATCCTTTTTTTCTGCGCGTAATCTGCTGCTTGCAAACA
AAAAAACCACCGCTACCAGCGGTGGTTTGTTTGCCGGATCAAGAGCTACCAACTCTTTTTCCGAAGGTAA
CTGGCTTCAGCAGAGCGCAGATACCAAATACTGTTCTTCTAGTGTAGCCGTAGTTAGGCCACCACTTCAA
GAACTCTGTAGCACCGCCTACATACCTCGCTCTGCTAATCCTGTTACCAGTGGCTGCTGCCAGTGGCGAT
AAGTCGTGTCTTACCGGGTTGGACTCAAGACGATAGTTACCGGATAAGGCGCAGCGGTCGGGCTGAACGG
GGGGTTCGTGCACACAGCCCAGCTTGGAGCGAACGACCTACACCGAACTGAGATACCTACAGCGTGAGCT
ATGAGAAAGCGCCACGCTTCCCGAAGGGAGAAAGGCGGACAGGTATCCGGTAAGCGGCAGGGTCGGAACA
GGAGAGCGCACGAGGGAGCTTCCAGGGGGAAACGCCTGGTATCTTTATAGTCCTGTCGGGTTTCGCCACC
TCTGACTTGAGCGTCGATTTTTGTGATGCTCGTCAGGGGGGCGGAGCCTATGGAAAAACGCCAGCAACGC
GGCCTTTTTACGGTTCCTGGCCTTTTGCTGGCCTTTTGCTCACATGTTCTTTCCTGCGTTATCCCCTGAT
TCTGTGGATAACCGTATTACCGCCTTTGAGTGAGCTGATACCGCTCGCCGCAGCCGAACGACCGAGCGCA
GCGAGTCAGTGAGCGAGGAAGCGGAAG
Features (pLannotate 1.2.2; 23 found; start..end, strand, type, name):
      2..58      +  CDS            lacI (fragment): lac repressor; lacI; The lac repressor binds to the lac operator to inhibit transcription in E. coli. This inhibition can be relieved by adding lactose or isopropyl-β-D-thiogalactopyranoside (IPTG).
     56..83      +  repeat_region  AAV2 ITR (fragment): inverted terminal repeat of adeno-associated virus serotype 2 inverted
    101..163     -  repeat_region  AAV2 ITR (fragment): inverted terminal repeat of adeno-associated virus serotype 2 inverted
    234..302     +  CDS            large T antigen (fragment): large T antigen from SV40 (simian virus 40)
    325..446     +  polyA_signal   SV40 poly(A) signal: SV40 polyadenylation signal
    489..1077    -  misc_feature   WPRE: woodchuck hepatitis virus posttranscriptional regulatory element
   1077..1101    -  misc_feature   MCS (fragment): pBluescript multiple cloning site
   1119..1152    -  protein_bind   loxP: Cre-mediated recombination occurs in the 8-bp core sequence (GCATACAT). Cre recombinase
   1223..1256    -  protein_bind   lox2272: Cre-mediated recombination occurs in the 8-bp core sequence (GGATACTT). lox2272 sites are compatible with each other, but incompatible with loxP or loxN sites (Lee and Saito, 1988). Cre recombinase
   1375..2070    +  CDS            AausFP1: AausFP1 is a basic (constitutively fluorescent) green fluorescent protein published in 2019, derived from Aequorea australis. It has low acid sensitivity.
   2094..2127    +  protein_bind   loxP: Cre-mediated recombination occurs in the 8-bp core sequence (GCATACAT). Cre recombinase
   2190..2223    +  protein_bind   lox2272: Cre-mediated recombination occurs in the 8-bp core sequence (GGATACTT). lox2272 sites are compatible with each other, but incompatible with loxP or loxN sites (Lee and Saito, 1988). Cre recombinase
   2222..2287    -  CDS            HBB (fragment): HBB_LEPEU - Experimental evidence at protein level: Swiss-Prot protein existence level 1. Involved in oxygen transport from the lung to the various peripheral tissues. From Lepus europaeus (European hare).
   2285..2415    -  intron         chimeric intron (fragment): chimera between introns from chicken β-actin and rabbit β-globin
   2504..2639    -  intron         hybrid intron (fragment): hybrid between chicken β-actin (CBA) and minute virus of mice (MMV) introns (Gray et al., 2011)
   2640..2917    -  promoter       chicken β-actin promoter: No description available
   2919..3167    -  enhancer       CMV enhancer (fragment): human cytomegalovirus immediate early enhancer
   3228..3360    +  repeat_region  AAV2 ITR (fragment): inverted terminal repeat of adeno-associated virus serotype 2 inverted
   3355..3424    +  CDS            lacZα (fragment): LacZα fragment of β-galactosidase; lacZ fragment
   3429..3857    +  rep_origin     f1 ori (sequence partly withheld): f1 bacteriophage origin of replication; arrow indicates direction of (+) strand synthesis
   3910..4014    +  promoter       AmpR promoter: bla
   4015..4875    +  CDS            AmpR: β-lactamase; bla; confers resistance to ampicillin, carbenicillin, and related antibiotics
   5046..5634    +  rep_origin     ori: high-copy-number ColE1/pMB1/pBR322/pUC origin of replication
