[The description below was written by a language model from this plasmid's Addgene catalogue record and pLannotate feature annotations shown in this document.]
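Description:
pAAV-CAG-FLEX-ArgiNLS-AausFP1 is an adeno-associated virus transfer plasmid built on an AAV-FLEX backbone for Cre-dependent expression of a nuclear-targeted green fluorescent protein in mammalian cells. It is maintained in E. coli through a high-copy ColE1/pUC-type origin with ampicillin selection (AmpR under its own promoter). It also carries an f1 phage origin. The annotated sequence is 5,815 nt, and the expression cassette lies between AAV2 inverted terminal repeats, which are the cis elements needed for replication and packaging of the genome into AAV particles. The ITRs are annotated only as fragments, as is common for these repeat structures in sequencing-derived records.

Expression is driven by the CAG promoter, annotated here as a CMV enhancer, the chicken β-actin promoter and chimeric intron sequences. Downstream lies the FLEX (double-floxed inverted) switch. The AausFP1 coding sequence, a constitutively fluorescent green protein derived from Aequorea australis, sits in the opposite orientation to the promoter and is flanked on each side by a loxP and a lox2272 site. These two site types are mutually incompatible, so Cre recombinase inverts the insert into the sense orientation and then excises sites to lock it there, restricting expression to Cre-positive cells. A WPRE and an SV40 polyadenylation signal follow the cassette to enhance transcript stability and processing.

According to the catalogue entry, AausFP1 carries an N-terminal ArgiNLS tag, an arginine-rich nuclear localization signal. The feature table does not annotate this tag separately. The tag is described as giving a single-cell discriminating version of the reporter, intended to simplify image segmentation of individual labelled cells.
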