Addgene plasmid #220602: pAAV-CAG-FLEX-ArgiNLS-AausFP1
Purpose: Cre-dependent expression of a single-cell discriminating version of AausFP1 fluorescent protein.
Depositing lab: Sam Golden. Depositing organization: University of Washington. Publication: An arginine-rich nuclear localization signal (ArgiNLS) strategy for streamlined image segmentation of single cells. Szelenyi ER, Navarrete JS, Murry AD, Zhang Y, Girven KS, Kuo L, Cline MM, Bernstein MX, Burdyniuk M, Bowler B, Goodwin NL, Juarez B, Zweifel LS, Golden SA. Proc Natl Acad Sci U S A. 2024 Aug 6;121(32):e2320250121. doi: 10.1073/pnas.2320250121. Epub 2024 Jul 29. PubMed 39074275.
Backbone
  Vector backbone: AAV-FLEX
  Backbone manufacturer: Scott Sternson
  Vector type: Mammalian Expression, AAV, Cre/Lox
Growth in bacteria
  Bacterial resistance: Ampicillin, 100 μg/mL
  Growth temperature: 37°C
  Growth strain: NEB Stable
  Copy number: High Copy
Gene/Insert
  Gene/Insert name: AausFP1
  Species: Other
  Promoter: CAG
  Tag / fusion protein: ArgiNLS (N terminal on insert)
  Cloning method: Restriction Enzyme; 5′ cloning site KpnI (not destroyed); 3′ cloning site XhoI (not destroyed)
Terms and licenses: Academic/Nonprofit Terms; Industry Terms: Not Available to Industry
Depositor comments: The ArgiNLS system was conceptualized and developed by Eric Szelenyi. Please visit https://pubmed.ncbi.nlm.nih.gov/38045271/ for bioRxiv preprint.
How to cite: pAAV-CAG-FLEX-ArgiNLS-AausFP1 was a gift from Sam Golden (Addgene plasmid # 220602 ; http://n2t.net/addgene:220602 ; RRID:Addgene_220602)
